>Addgene plasmid #38175 | pCDNA3.1Xpress-BcrGAP | addgene partial sequence | sequence record 52977 | CMV-F 5'-CGCAAATGGGCGGTAGGCGTG-3'
GAGCTCTCTGGCTAACTAGAGAACCCACTGCTTACTGGCTTATCGAAATTAATACGACTCACTATAGGGA
GACCCAAGCTGGCTAGCGTTTAAACTTAAGCTTACCATGGGGGGTTCTCATCATCATCATCATCATGGTA
TGGCTAGCATGACTGGTGGACAGCAAATGGGTCGGGATCTGTACGACGATGACGATAAGGTACCTAGGAT
CCCCCTGGACCCGCAGGCCCTGCAGGACAGAGACTGGCAGCGCACCGTCATCGCCATGAATGGGATCGAA
GTAAAGCTCTCGGTCAAGTTCAACAGCAGGGAGTTCAGCTTGAAGAGGATGCCGTCCCGAAAACAGACAG
GGGTCTTCGGAGTCAAGATTGCTGTGGTCACCAAGAGAGAGAGGTCCAAGGTGCCCTACATCGTGCGCCA
GTGCGTGGAGGAGATCGAGCGCCGAGGCATGGAGGAGGTGGGCATCTACCGCGTGTCCGGTGTGGCCACG
GACATCCAGGCACTGAAGGCAGCCTTCGACGTCAATAACAAGGACGTGTCGGTGATGATGAGCGAGATGG
ACGTGAACGCCATCGCAGGCACGCTGAAGCTGTACTTCCGTGAGCTGCCCGAGCCCCTCTTCACTGACGA
GTTCTACCCCAACTTCGCAGAGGGCATCGCTCTTTCAGACCCGGTTGCAAAGGAGAGCTGCATGCTCAAC
CTGCTGCTGTCCCTGCCGGAGGCCAACCTGCTCACCTTCCTTTTCCTTCTGGACCACCTGAAAAGGGTGG
CAGAGAAGGAGGCAGTCAATAAGATGTCCCTGCACAA
