[The description below was written by a language model from this plasmid's Addgene catalogue record.]
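Description:
pCDNA3.1Xpress-BcrGAP is a mammalian expression plasmid built on the pcDNA3.1 backbone (about 6.7 kb without insert) that expresses an isolated fragment of human BCR. It is propagated in E. coli as a high-copy plasmid under ampicillin selection, and it carries a neomycin resistance marker so that transfected mammalian cells can be selected with G418. No feature table accompanies the record and the promoter is not stated explicitly. The listed sequencing primers (CMV forward and BGH reverse) are consistent with the standard pcDNA3.1 arrangement, in which a CMV promoter drives the insert and a bovine growth hormone polyadenylation signal follows it.

The insert is a fragment of roughly 1.2 kb encoding amino acid residues 1004–1271 of BCR, the region that contains its GTPase-activating protein (GAP) domain. It was transferred as a BamHI–EcoRI fragment from an earlier pGEX3x-based BcrGAP construct into the same sites of the pcDNA vector, and both sites remain intact. The fragment retains the natural TAG stop codon and some 3′ untranslated sequence from BCR. An Xpress epitope tag is fused to the N terminus, which allows the truncated protein to be detected or immunoprecipitated with anti-Xpress antibodies.

The associated publication concerns Bcr and the homologous protein Abr as Rac-specific GAPs regulating macrophage functions. The construct is therefore suited to expressing the BCR GAP domain on its own in mammalian cells, for example to examine its effects on Rac signalling separately from the rest of the protein.
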