Addgene plasmid #38175: pCDNA3.1Xpress-BcrGAP
Depositing lab: Nora Heisterkamp. Depositing organization: Children's Hospital Los Angeles. Publication: Abr and Bcr, two homologous Rac GTPase-activating proteins, control multiple cellular functions of murine macrophages. Cho YJ, Cunnick JM, Yi SJ, Kaartinen V, Groffen J, Heisterkamp N. Mol Cell Biol. 2007 Feb;27(3):899-911. Epub 2006 Nov 20. 10.1128/MCB.00756-06 PubMed 17116687.
Backbone
  Vector backbone: pcDNA3.1
  Backbone size w/o insert (bp): 6700
  Vector type: Mammalian Expression
  Selectable markers: Neomycin (select with G418)
Growth in bacteria
  Bacterial resistance: Ampicillin, 100 μg/mL
  Growth temperature: 37°C
  Growth strain: DH5alpha
  Copy number: High Copy
Gene/Insert
  Gene/Insert name: BCR
  Species: H. sapiens (human)
  Insert size (bp): 1200
  Mutation: contains GAP domain amino acids 1004-1271
  Entrez Gene: BCR (a.k.a. ALL, BCR1, CML, D22S11, D22S662, PHL)
  Tag / fusion protein: Xpress (N terminal on insert)
  Cloning method: Restriction Enzyme; 5′ cloning site BamHI (not destroyed); 3′ cloning site EcoRI (not destroyed)
  Sequencing primers: 5′ CMV-F; 3′ BGH-Rev
Terms and licenses: Academic/Nonprofit Terms; Industry Terms: Not Available to Industry
Depositor comments: Constructed by Young Jin Cho. A 1.2 kb BamHI xEcoRI fragment from BcrGAP in pGEX3x (AddGene #36405) was inserted into pcDNA BamHI xEcoRI. Contains natural TAG and 3’ UT sequences. The construct includes amino acid residues 1004-1271.
How to cite: pCDNA3.1Xpress-BcrGAP was a gift from Nora Heisterkamp (Addgene plasmid # 38175 ; http://n2t.net/addgene:38175 ; RRID:Addgene_38175)
